>Addgene plasmid #37285 | orthodenticle | addgene partial sequence | sequence record 49438 | M13_pUC_fwd
CGACTCACTATAGGGCGAATTGGGTACCGGGCCCCCCCTCGAGGTCGACGGTATCGATAAGCTTGATATC
GAATTCCTTTTGTGCGTCGTCCGTCGCCCAGTTGCTCAGTTGCTCATTCGCCCCGTTCGCCGCTCGTTCG
ATCGCTCTCGCCACTCGCCGCGTTCGCCGATAAGCAAGCAAGCACCAGCGCAAGCCAATAACAACAATCA
ATTCGCCGTCGCCAAACCGAATCAAATCAAATCGAAGCAAACTAAACCAATCAAACACAAATAAACAAAT
ATCAACACGAGAAGCTATAGCTAACACAGCTATAGAGAAACAAAGAGCCCCAGAGGAGAATACTAAGTAA
TACAGAGAGATATATCCCTTTGGATATAACGCAGTGCCAAGTGACGAGAATCTGTTTTTTTACCGTGTTG
CCAGTGCTAAACCATAAACATCGCCCAAAAAACATACATCTCTGGAATACAATATTTATATATATATAAA
TATACATATATATCTTTATATATATGCATGTGTAAAATATACTCATGCCATAACCATATAGTAGTTGGAT
CCGAAAACAAGTCACCATTGGAATACAGCACCGTTTTGCTTCTAGTTTTGTTTGTGTTTTTTTTTTCGAT
CCTACTGAAAGGACCTAGAGCGCACTAACCAGCGATTATCGCTCTACTTGACTATCGATCGGAATACGTG
AGTGACCTGGTGGATAGATCCAGCCAGTTCCAGCTCCAGCTCCAGCTTCAGCTACAGATACAGATACGGA
TACGGATACGGATTATAGAAGCCTGAGGCCAGTGGAGACACACAGCTTCAACGTGGCGCTGCACTCGACC
GAGGCCTTAATGGCGGCGGGCTTCCTCAAATCGGGCGATT
