[The description below was written by a language model from this plasmid's Addgene catalogue record.]
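Description:
The orthodenticle plasmid carries an approximately 3.8 kb insert of the Drosophila melanogaster gene orthodenticle (otd, also known as ocelliless/oc, CG12154) cloned into the pBlueScript phagemid backbone from Stratagene, which is about 3 kb without the insert. It is propagated in E. coli under ampicillin selection. The record lists the copy number as unknown, although pBlueScript-type vectors generally rely on a high-copy pUC-derived origin and also carry an f1 origin for single-stranded DNA production. Although it is catalogued as a bacterial expression vector, pBlueScript is primarily a general cloning and in vitro transcription vector. Its polylinker lies within a lacZα fragment and is usually flanked by T3 and T7 phage promoters. No feature table is provided, so the presence, position and orientation of these elements relative to the insert cannot be confirmed here.

The insert encodes a homeodomain transcription factor that the associated publication describes as involved in development of the Drosophila nervous system and the ocellar visual structures. The record does not state whether the 3.8 kb fragment is a cDNA or genomic DNA, which cloning sites were used, or whether any tags or mutations are present, and none are listed. Given the backbone and the context, the plasmid most plausibly serves as a source clone for the otd sequence, for example for subcloning into other vectors, sequencing, or generating riboprobes for in situ hybridisation. The record itself does not specify an intended use.
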