Addgene plasmid #37285: orthodenticle
Depositing lab: Norbert Perrimon. Depositing organization: Harvard Medical School. Publication: The orthodenticle gene encodes a novel homeo domain protein involved in the development of the Drosophila nervous system and ocellar visual structures. Finkelstein R, Smouse D, Capaci TM, Spradling AC, Perrimon N. Genes Dev. 1990 Sep;4(9):1516-27. 10.1101/gad.4.9.1516 PubMed 1979296.
Backbone
  Vector backbone: pBlueScript
  Backbone manufacturer: Stratagene
  Backbone size w/o insert (bp): 3000
  Vector type: Bacterial Expression
Growth in bacteria
  Bacterial resistance: Ampicillin, 100 μg/mL
  Growth temperature: 37°C
  Growth strain: DH5alpha
  Copy number: Unknown
Gene/Insert
  Gene/Insert name: orthodenticle (alt name: otd)
  Species: D. melanogaster (fly)
  Insert size (bp): 3800
  Entrez Gene: oc (a.k.a. Dmel_CG12154, CG12154, Dmel\CG12154, OC, Oc, Otd, Otx, l(1)7Ff, l(1)8Ac, oc2, ort, orthodenticle, otd, uvi)
Terms and licenses: Academic/Nonprofit Terms; Industry Terms: Not Available to Industry
Depositor comments: Perrimon Lab plasmid #46
How to cite: orthodenticle was a gift from Norbert Perrimon (Addgene plasmid # 37285 ; http://n2t.net/addgene:37285 ; RRID:Addgene_37285)
